Addgene plasmid #214958: pEK42
Purpose: Endogenous tagging of B. dendrobatidis GAPDH with a red fluorescent protein, hygromycin B selection
Depositing lab: Lillian Fritz-Laylin. Depositing organization: University of Massachusetts, Amherst. Publication: Homology-mediated transformation of frog-killing fungus Batrachochytrium dendrobatidis illuminates chytrid development and pathogenesis. Brody SM, Kalinka E, Prostak SM, Carvalho T, Man J, James TY, Fritz-Laylin LK. Proc Natl Acad Sci U S A. 2025 Nov 4;122(44):e2507572122. doi: 10.1073/pnas.2507572122. Epub 2025 Oct 28. PubMed 41150711.
Backbone
  Vector backbone: pTwist Amp High Copy
  Backbone manufacturer: Twist Bioscience
  Backbone size w/o insert (bp): 2221
  Total vector size (bp): 7178
  Vector type: Bacterial Expression ; Bd gene targeting vector
  Selectable markers: Hygromycin
Growth in bacteria
  Bacterial resistance: Ampicillin, 100 μg/mL
  Growth temperature: 37°C
  Growth strain: DH5alpha
  Copy number: High Copy
Gene/Insert 1
  Gene/Insert name: BdGAPDH_LHA2-G4S-HsmRuby3-ScADH1ter
  Species: S. cerevisiae (budding yeast), Synthetic; Batrachochytrium dendrobatidis; Entacmaea quadricolor
  Insert size (bp): 2281
  Cloning method: Gene Synthesis
  Sequencing primers: 5′ TGTAAAACGACGGCCAGT
Gene/Insert 2
  Gene/Insert name: SpH2Bpro-Hshph-BdGAPDH_RHA2
  Species: Synthetic; Spizellomyces punctatus; Batrachochytrium dendrobatidis
  Insert size (bp): 2676
  Promoter: SpH2Bpro
  Cloning method: Gene Synthesis
  Sequencing primers: 5′ CTTTTATGCTCCAAGCGGAG; 3′ CAGGAAACAGCTATGAC
Terms and licenses: Academic/Nonprofit Terms; Industry Terms: Not Available to Industry
Depositor comments: Please visit https://doi.org/10.1101/2025.08.29.673073 for bioRxiv preprint.
How to cite: pEK42 was a gift from Lillian Fritz-Laylin (Addgene plasmid # 214958 ; http://n2t.net/addgene:214958 ; RRID:Addgene_214958)
