[The description below was written by a language model from this plasmid's Addgene catalogue record and pLannotate feature annotations shown in this document.]
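Description:
pEK42 is a 7,178 bp gene-targeting plasmid for the chytrid fungus Batrachochytrium dendrobatidis (Bd), designed to tag the endogenous GAPDH gene with a red fluorescent protein by homology-mediated integration. It is built by gene synthesis in the pTwist Amp High Copy backbone. It is propagated in E. coli through a high-copy ColE1/pUC-type origin and selected with ampicillin via the β-lactamase gene and its native promoter. The backbone also carries an attB1-like site and a short lacZα remnant, which appear to be vestigial and have no role in the targeting design.

The payload consists of two synthesized blocks that together form a knock-in cassette flanked by homology arms. The first block contains a left homology arm from the Bd GAPDH locus. The annotation software picks up this arm as fragments resembling GAPDH proteins from unrelated organisms, and these hits reflect sequence conservation rather than the true source. The arm runs into a flexible G4S linker and mRuby3, an Entacmaea quadricolor-derived red fluorescent protein, followed by the S. cerevisiae ADH1 terminator. Integration should therefore yield a C-terminal GAPDH–mRuby3 fusion expressed from the native promoter. The "Hs" prefix on mRuby3 and hph probably denotes human codon usage, but the record does not say so.

The second block places the hygromycin phosphotransferase gene (hph) under the histone H2B promoter from the related chytrid Spizellomyces punctatus. It is followed by the right GAPDH homology arm, which is not annotated in the feature table. No separate terminator for hph is recorded. Hygromycin B selects Bd transformants, and red fluorescence reports correct tagging, supporting live imaging in studies of chytrid development and pathogenesis.
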