Features (pLannotate 1.2.2; 11 found; start..end, strand, type, name):
      6..59      +  CDS            G3P_NAEFO: Experimental evidence at protein level: Swiss-Prot protein existence level 1. From Naegleria fowleri (Brain eating amoeba).
    398..670     +  CDS            G3PD (fragment): G3P_BRUMA - Experimental evidence at protein level: Swiss-Prot protein existence level 1. From Brugia malayi (Filarial nematode worm).
    733..1338    +  CDS            Gapdh2 (fragment): G3P2_DROME - Experimental evidence at protein level: Swiss-Prot protein existence level 1. From Drosophila melanogaster (Fruit fly).
   1366..2076    +  CDS            mRuby3: mRuby3 is a basic (constitutively fluorescent) red fluorescent protein published in 2016, derived from Entacmaea quadricolor. It has low acid sensitivity.
   2086..2273    +  terminator     ADH1 terminator: S. cerevisiae ADH1; transcription terminator for the S. cerevisiae alcohol dehydrogenase 1 (ADH1) gene
   2579..3600    +  CDS            HygR (fragment): aminoglycoside phosphotransferase from E. coli; aph(4)-Ia; confers resistance to hygromycin
   5202..5790    -  rep_origin     ori: high-copy-number ColE1/pMB1/pBR322/pUC origin of replication
   5907..5931    -  protein_bind   attB1: mutant version of attB; recombination site for the Gateway® BP reaction BP Clonase™
   6031..6891    -  CDS            AmpR: β-lactamase; bla; confers resistance to ampicillin, carbenicillin, and related antibiotics
   6892..6996    -  promoter       AmpR promoter: bla
   7083..7126    -  CDS            lacZα (fragment): LacZα fragment of β-galactosidase; lacZ fragment
>Addgene plasmid #214958 | pEK42 | addgene full sequence | sequence record 426037 | Addgene NGS Result
TGGTCGTTCAAGTCGGTATCAATGGTTTCGGTCGTATTGGACGTCTAGTCTTCCGTGCTTCGCTTGAAAA
GTCTTCTCTTGTTCAGGTCACTCACATCAACGATCCTTTCATCGACCTGGACTACATGGTATGTATTATA
ATCGTATCTTGACTGATCTTTCCATGTATCCAAACACCCTTGTCTGATCTCCCTTGTCTGCACATCACTT
GTCTGCATCTCTCATGATCTATGAATGTCAGCAATGAGTTGCACTTCAAGAGCAGTTGGTTGCTTTCTTT
TCAACCCTAGCTTCAACTTGTTGTTTCTGATCTGTGCGGTGAAATTATTGGTTACAATCAATGCATTGTG
ATCATCTGTCAGTCCAAGTAGCCCTAACCCATGTTACTATCAACTAGGTTTACCTTTTGAAGTTCGACTC
TACTCACGGTCGCTTCAAGGGTCAAGTCGAGGCTAAAGATGGCAAACTCGTTGTCAATGGTCAGGCAGTC
TCCATCTCTGCCTGCAAGGATCCCAAAGAGATCCCATGGGGTGTTGCCAAGGCCGACTACGTTGTCGAGT
CCACTGGTGTCTTTACCACTACTGAGAAGGCTTCTGCTCACTTTGCTGGTGGTGCTAAAAAGGTCATCAT
CTCTGCTCCTTCCAATGATGCTCCTATGTTTGTCATGGGTATGTTTTGATCTTGTCTCAGTGTCTTGATT
CATTCCAGATCTGAATGGTTTTCAATCTGCTAGGTGTCAACCAGGAAAAGTATGATCCATCCATCAAGGT
CTTGTCCAATGCTTCGTGCACCACCAACTGTCTTGCTCCTCTCGCCAAGGTCATCGATGCCGAGTACGGT
ATTGTCGAGGGTCTCATGACCACTGTTCACTCTGTTACTGCTACCCAGAAAACTGTCGATGGTCCTTCTG
GTAAGGACTGGCGTGCTGGTCGTGGTGCCAGTCAGAACATCATTCCTGCCTCCACTGGTGCTGCCAAGGC
TGTTGGCAAGGTTCTTCCTAGTCTCAATGGCAAGATCACTGGTATGGCTTTCCGTGTCTCCACTCCCGAT
GTCTCTGTCGTTGATTTGACTGTCAAGCTTGCCAAGCCTGCCAAGTACGAAGAGATTGTCGCTACCATCA
AGAAACACGCTGATGGTGATCTCAAGGGCATTCTTGGCTACACCACCGAGGAGGCTGTCTCGTCCGACTT
CATCTCTGACACTCGCAGCTCCATCTTTGACGTCAAGGCTGGCATTGCTCTTAACGATACCTTTGTCAAG
CTTGTTGCATGGTACGATAACGAGTACGGTTACTCTCACCGTGTCATTGACCTTGTACTTTACATTGCCG
GTCGCGATGCTGCTGCTCACGGAGGAGGAGGATCCATGGTGTCTAAAGGAGAGGAACTGATTAAGGAAAA
CATGAGAATGAAGGTGGTGATGGAAGGCTCTGTGAATGGCCACCAGTTCAAATGTACAGGGGAGGGGGAA
GGAAGGCCTTACGAGGGCGTGCAGACCATGAGAATCAAGGTGATTGAGGGGGGCCCACTGCCCTTTGCCT
TCGACATTCTGGCCACTTCTTTCATGTATGGCTCCAGGACCTTTATCAAGTACCCTGCCGACATCCCTGA
CTTTTTCAAACAGAGCTTTCCCGAGGGATTCACATGGGAGCGGGTGACTCGGTATGAGGATGGAGGGGTG
GTGACCGTGACTCAGGATACTAGCCTGGAGGACGGCGAACTGGTGTACAACGTGAAGGTGAGAGGCGTGA
ACTTTCCATCTAATGGACCTGTGATGCAGAAGAAAACCAAAGGATGGGAGCCTAATACTGAGATGATGTA
TCCCGCCGATGGCGGCCTGAGAGGCTACACCGATATCGCCCTGAAGGTGGATGGAGGAGGCCACCTGCAC
TGCAATTTCGTGACAACCTATAGAAGCAAAAAGACAGTGGGGAACATTAAAATGCCCGGCGTGCATGCCG
TGGATCACAGGCTGGAAAGGATCGAAGAATCCGACAATGAAACATACGTGGTGCAGAGGGAAGTGGCCGT
GGCCAAATACAGCAATCTGGGGGGCGGAATGGACGAGCTGTACAAATAAGTCGACGCGAATTTCTTATGA
TTTATGATTTTTATTATTAAATAAGTTATAAAAAAAATAAGTGTATACAAATTTTAAAGTGACTCTTAGG
TTTTAAAACGAAAATTCTTATTCTTGAGTAACTCTTTCCTGTAGGTCAGGTTGCTTTCTCAGGTATAGTA
TGAGGTCGCTCTTATTGACCACACCTCTACCGGGGCGCGCCTTTTATGCTCCAAGCGGAGACGATGAGGC
CGATATTACAGTGGCTTAGTAGCGTGTACAATATTTCCATAAAAGGCTACATGGTGAGTTTTTCACGTGA
CCGTAATTAGTCCCAATTAGGCTTTATTGTATATTGCTACTAAGCATCGTTAAATGACCTGCTCGAAGCT
TCGTCTATAAAAGGCGGGCGTGTGTGCGCTTCCCCCGCTACGTCTTTTTCACAAACACTTTGCGACTTGA
CCAAGACCTTTCACCCGCACCACTCTCATCCATCACACACACAAATTAATTAATGGGTAAAAAGCCTGAA
CTCACCGCGACGTCTGTCGAGAAGTTTCTGATCGAAAAGTTCGACAGCGTCTCCGACCTGATGCAGCTCT
CGGAGGGCGAAGAATCTCGTGCTTTCAGCTTCGATGTAGGAGGGCGTGGATATGTCCTGCGGGTAAATAG
CTGCGCCGATGGTTTCTACAAAGATCGTTATGTTTATCGGCACTTTGCATCGGCCGCGCTCCCGATTCCG
GAAGTGCTTGACATTGGGGAATTCAGCGAGAGCCTGACCTATTGCATCTCCCGCCGTGCACAGGGTGTCA
CGTTGCAAGACCTGCCTGAAACCGAACTGCCCGCTGTTCTGCAGCCGGTCGCGGAGGCCATGGATGCGAT
CGCTGCGGCCGATCTTAGCCAGACGAGCGGGTTCGGCCCATTCGGACCGCAAGGAATCGGTCAATACACT
ACATGGCGTGATTTCATATGCGCGATTGCTGATCCCCATGTGTATCACTGGCAAACTGTGATGGACGACA
CCGTCAGTGCGTCCGTCGCGCAGGCTCTCGATGAGCTGATGCTTTGGGCCGAGGACTGCCCCGAAGTCCG
GCACCTCGTGCACGCGGATTTCGGCTCCAACAATGTCCTGACGGACAATGGCCGCATAACAGCGGTCATT
GACTGGAGCGAGGCGATGTTCGGGGATTCCCAATACGAGGTCGCCAACATCTTCTTCTGGAGGCCGTGGT
TGGCTTGTATGGAGCAGCAGACGCGCTACTTCGAGCGGAGGCATCCGGAGCTTGCAGGATCGCCGCGGCT
CCGGGCGTATATGCTCCGCATTGGTCTTGACCAACTCTATCAGAGCTTGGTTGACGGCAATTTCGATGAT
GCAGCTTGGGCGCAGGGTCGATGCGACGCAATCGTCCGATCCGGAGCCGGGACTGTCGGGCGTACACAAA
TCGCCCGCAGAAGCGCGGCCGTCTGGACCGATGGCTGTGTAGAAGTACTCGCCGATAGTGGAAACCGACG
CCCCAGCACTCGTCCGAGGGCAAAGGAATAAACCGGTATTTTTTATTGAATGCTTCAAATGAATAAAAAA
TTGTCCTAGCATTATTATTACTCCTTCAATCTCTGGGGTTCATCTCCAACTCTAATTGGCTTGACATATT
AGTCAGTATTCCATTCAACTTGTCAAGTAAACCTAAACTGAGCTTGATCATGATTTGTTTTTGGCAAAAC
ATTTATTTGAAAGTGCAATAGATGCTGATTTCAGAAATAGATTTGGATAGCCCCAAGGTAGAGCGCATAG
ATAAACTGCACCACACATGGCGGCATTCTCAAAGATTGAAAATAGTTGAAACTTCAAAATATAAATTAAA
CGTAAAACCTATCATCAATGTGTTCCAACCAAAAGTAAGTATATCTTCAACCACTCGACATTCAAATGAA
AACTTACTTTTTGTTGATCAAGAAAATTAGCAGATTGAGATTGACCTTGGCCATGTCAAATAGTGTTACC
ACATCCACCTTGTTGTACTGGTCTTGCAGCAGATCCTCTAGTCTAAGTTCCATCTTTTCTGGCAGCTTAA
CCCCCAGGAAAGATGCTTCGACATTAAATACTCCAGCCTCATCCGAAGAAAGAATAAGGGAAATTTGGCC
GTATCTACATGATGGATAACAGAAAATGAGTACACCCACAAAGCATACTATAAACGTGTCAGTTGTCTAC
TTACTGTTTAGGACTGTAGTCGTCAATTGAAATGAGCACGCCCTTTTTGTGCAGTTCAGCAGCAGAATAC
TTGTACGACCCAAACTGAGGAACCTTGCCTTCCTTTTTTAGATCGCGTAGATGGTAATACTGCTTGCTGA
ACAGCGGTGCCTTTTTTGGCTTTCTGTATCATAAATAAGGTTCAACAGTGAGGATCCAATCCACTCATGA
CTGCATATCCAACTCAATCACCTACCCTTTTTTGTTGGACAGTTGGCTCATGCATGCATCAATATAATCA
TGATAGCTCTTGTTCTGGTCAGCTAAAAACTTGGATTTTTCATCCAAATTGGTGAGCGTGGTCTGTAATG
ACTGGGCTTCACGACGTCGTTGAGCACGCTGGCGTTGCTTGTTCAGCATATCAGCAACAATCGAGTTCAA
CATGGTTTGATAGCCATCTGCCTTTTGTGCCTGGCCAGCCATTTCAATCTGTGCCATATTCTCAAGAGCT
TTGACTTTAAGCTGTGAAAACGTCATAGCTGACCCATCCGCGTTTTTTAAAATACCAACAATATTGGCAT
TAGACAGTTTGTCATTGACGGTATGCGACTCTGGAGTGTTTGGAGAATTAGTTGCTGGAGAACTGTTGTT
GATTGCATTATCACTGCCCTTGAGCATACTTGAACATGTAGAACTACGCGAACCTTTAGGCTAGGTGGAG
GCTCAGTGATGATAAGTCTGCGATGGTGGATGCATGTGTCATGGTCATAGCTGTTTCCTGTGTGAAATTG
TTATCCGCTCAGAGGGCACAATCCTATTCCGCGCTATCCGACAATCTCCAAGACATTAGGTGGAGTTCAG
TTCGGCGTATGGCATATGTCGCTGGAAAGAACATGTGAGCAAAAGGCCAGCAAAAGGCCAGGAACCGTAA
AAAGGCCGCGTTGCTGGCGTTTTTCCATAGGCTCCGCCCCCCTGACGAGCATCACAAAAATCGACGCTCA
AGTCAGAGGTGGCGAAACCCGACAGGACTATAAAGATACCAGGCGTTTCCCCCTGGAAGCTCCCTCGTGC
GCTCTCCTGTTCCGACCCTGCCGCTTACCGGATACCTGTCCGCCTTTCTCCCTTCGGGAAGCGTGGCGCT
TTCTCATAGCTCACGCTGTAGGTATCTCAGTTCGGTGTAGGTCGTTCGCTCCAAGCTGGGCTGTGTGCAC
GAACCCCCCGTTCAGCCCGACCGCTGCGCCTTATCCGGTAACTATCGTCTTGAGTCCAACCCGGTAAGAC
ACGACTTATCGCCACTGGCAGCAGCCACTGGTAACAGGATTAGCAGAGCGAGGTATGTAGGCGGTGCTAC
AGAGTTCTTGAAGTGGTGGCCTAACTACGGCTACACTAGAAGAACAGTATTTGGTATCTGCGCTCTGCTG
AAGCCAGTTACCTTCGGAAAAAGAGTTGGTAGCTCTTGATCCGGCAAACAAACCACCGCTGGTAGCGGTG
GTTTTTTTGTTTGCAAGCAGCAGATTACGCGCAGAAAAAAAGGATCTCAAGAAGATCCTTTGATCTTTTC
TACGGGGTCTGACGCTCTATTCAACAAAGCCGCCGTCCCGTCAAGTCAGCGTAAATGGGTAGGGGGCTTC
AAATCGTCCTCGTGATACCAATTCGGAGCCTGCTTTTTTGTACAAACTTGTTGATAATGGCAATTCAAGG
ATCTTCACCTAGATCCTTTTAAATTAAAAATGAAGTTTTAAATCAATCTAAAGTATATATGAGTAAACTT
GGTCTGACAGTTACCAATGCTTAATCAGTGAGGCACCTATCTCAGCGATCTGTCTATTTCGTTCATCCAT
AGTTGCCTGACTCCCCGTCGTGTAGATAACTACGATACGGGAGGGCTTACCATCTGGCCCCAGTGCTGCA
ATGATACCGCGAGAGCCACGCTCACCGGCTCCAGATTTATCAGCAATAAACCAGCCAGCCGGAAGGGCCG
AGCGCAGAAGTGGTCCTGCAACTTTATCCGCCTCCATCCAGTCTATTAATTGTTGCCGGGAAGCTAGAGT
AAGTAGTTCGCCAGTTAATAGTTTGCGCAACGTTGTTGCCATTGCTACAGGCATCGTGGTGTCACGCTCG
TCGTTTGGTATGGCTTCATTCAGCTCCGGTTCCCAACGATCAAGGCGAGTTACATGATCCCCCATGTTGT
GCAAAAAAGCGGTTAGCTCCTTCGGTCCTCCGATCGTTGTCAGAAGTAAGTTGGCCGCAGTGTTATCACT
CATGGTTATGGCAGCACTGCATAATTCTCTTACTGTCATGCCATCCGTAAGATGCTTTTCTGTGACTGGT
GAGTACTCAACCAAGTCATTCTGAGAATAGTGTATGCGGCGACCGAGTTGCTCTTGCCCGGCGTCAATAC
GGGATAATACCGCGCCACATAGCAGAACTTTAAAAGTGCTCATCATTGGAAAACGTTCTTCGGGGCGAAA
ACTCTCAAGGATCTTACCGCTGTTGAGATCCAGTTCGATGTAACCCACTCGTGCACCCAACTGATCTTCA
GCATCTTTTACTTTCACCAGCGTTTCTGGGTGAGCAAAAACAGGAAGGCAAAATGCCGCAAAAAAGGGAA
TAAGGGCGACACGGAAATGTTGAATACTCATACTCTTCCTTTTTCAATATTATTGAAGCATTTATCAGGG
TTATTGTCTCATGAGCGGATACATATTTGAATGTATTTAGAAAAATAAACAAATAGGGGTTCCGCGCACA
TTTCCCCGAAAAGTGCCAGATACCTGAAACAAAACCCATCGTACGGCCAAGGAAGTCTCCAATAACTGTG
ATCCACCACAAGCGCCAGGGTTTTCCCAGTCACGACGTTGTAAAACGACGGCCAGTCATGCATAATCCGC
ACGCATCTGGAATAAGGAAGTGCCATTCCGCCTGACCT
